Addgene plasmid #149014: pGBW-m4046510
Purpose: Yeast Expression plasmid for SARS-CoV-2 nsp10
Depositing lab: Ginkgo Bioworks & Benjie Chen. Depositing organization: Ginkgo Bioworks.
Backbone
  Vector backbone: AmpR; 2u URA3
  Backbone size w/o insert (bp): 4078
  Vector type: Yeast Expression
  Selectable markers: URA3
Growth in bacteria
  Bacterial resistance: Ampicillin, 100 μg/mL
  Growth temperature: 37°C
  Growth strain: DH5alpha
  Copy number: High Copy
Gene/Insert
  Gene/Insert name: SARS-CoV-2 nsp10
  Species: S. cerevisiae (budding yeast); Severe acute respiratory syndrome coronavirus 2
  Insert size (bp): 416
  Mutation: Saccharomyces cerevisiae recode 1
  Entrez Gene: ORF1ab (a.k.a. GU280_gp01)
  Promoter: pGAL1
  Tag / fusion protein: Cleavable thrombin;MBP (C terminal on backbone)
  Cloning method: Unknown
Resource information
  A portion of this plasmid was derived from a plasmid made by: GinkgoBioworks
Depositor comments: NCBI Reference Sequence: YP_009725306.1. Created by gene synthesis with Not1 site. NGS used for QC was performed by Ginkgo and may not fully cover the entire plasmid.
How to cite: pGBW-m4046510 was a gift from Ginkgo Bioworks & Benjie Chen (Addgene plasmid # 149014 ; http://n2t.net/addgene:149014 ; RRID:Addgene_149014)
