[The description below was written by a language model from this plasmid's Addgene catalogue record and the feature table of its GenBank file.]
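Description:
pGBW-m4046510 is a 6.3 kb yeast–E. coli shuttle plasmid for galactose-inducible expression of SARS-CoV-2 nsp10 in Saccharomyces cerevisiae. In bacteria it replicates from a high-copy ColE1/pUC-type origin and is selected with ampicillin through a beta-lactamase gene that the feature table places downstream of a cat promoter. A rop coding sequence is also annotated next to AmpR, although the catalogue lists the plasmid as high copy. Short phage T3Te and T7Te terminators and a tonB terminator flank the bacterial modules, presumably insulating them from read-through transcription. In yeast, the 2µ origin supports multicopy episomal maintenance. URA3 provides selection in uracil auxotrophs and can be counterselected with 5-FOA.

The payload is a synthetic nsp10 coding sequence of about 416 bp. It corresponds to the nsp10 mature peptide of the viral ORF1ab polyprotein and has been recoded for S. cerevisiae codon usage. It sits behind the GAL1 promoter, whose upstream activating sequence binds Gal4, so expression is induced by galactose. According to the catalogue, the backbone supplies a C-terminal thrombin-cleavable maltose-binding protein (MBP) fusion, which would allow affinity purification followed by proteolytic removal of the tag. The feature table annotates the thrombin site just after the expected insert position, but it does not explicitly annotate the nsp10 or MBP coding regions. A CYC1 terminator is implied only by a primer-binding site downstream. The construct belongs to a set of tagged SARS-CoV-2 protein plasmids intended for expression and/or purification from yeast. The depositor notes that the sequencing used for quality control may not cover the whole plasmid.
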