LOCUS       Exported 6303 bp ds-DNA circular SYN 13-MAY-2021
DEFINITION  Yeast Expression plasmid for SARS-CoV-2 nsp10.
ACCESSION   .
VERSION     .
KEYWORDS    pGBW-m4046510
SOURCE      synthetic DNA construct
  ORGANISM  synthetic DNA construct
REFERENCE   1 (bases 1 to 6303)
  TITLE     SARS-CoV-2 protein Yeast expression constructs, tagged, for protein
            expression and/or purification
REFERENCE   2 (bases 1 to 6303)
  AUTHORS   .
  TITLE     Direct Submission
  JOURNAL   Exported May 13, 2021 from SnapGene Server 1.1.58
            http://www.snapgene.com
FEATURES             Location/Qualifiers
     source          1..6303
                     /organism="synthetic DNA construct"
                     /mol_type="other DNA"
     promoter        25..466
                     /gene="S. cerevisiae GAL1"
                     /label=GAL1 promoter
                     /note="inducible promoter, regulated by Gal4"
     protein_bind    25..142
                     /label=UAS
                     /bound_moiety="Gal4"
                     /note="upstream activating sequence mediating
                     Gal4-dependent induction"
     primer_bind     437..460
                     /label=GAL1
                     /note="S. cerevisiae GAL1 promoter, forward primer"
     CDS             898..915
                     /codon_start=1
                     /product="thrombin recognition and cleavage site"
                     /label=thrombin site
                     /translation="LVPRGS"
     primer_bind     complement(2058..2076)
                     /label=CYC1
                     /note="CYC1 transcription termination signal, reverse
                     primer"
     CDS             2427..3230
                     /codon_start=1
                     /gene="S. cerevisiae URA3"
                     /product="orotidine-5'-phosphate decarboxylase, required
                     for uracil biosynthesis"
                     /label=URA3
                     /note="yeast auxotrophic marker, counterselectable with
                     5-fluoroorotic acid (5-FOA)"
                     /translation="MSKATYKERAATHPSPVAAKLFNIMHEKQTNLCASLDVRTTKELL
                     ELVEALGPKICLLKTHVDILTDFSMEGTVKPLKALSAKYNFLLFEDRKFADIGNTVKLQ
                     YSAGVYRIAEWADITNAHGVVGPGIVSGLKQAAEEVTKEPRGLLMLAELSCKGSLSTGE
                     YTKGTVDIAKSDKDFVIGFIAQRDMGGRDEGYDWLIMTPGVGLDDKGDALGQQYRTVDD
                     VVSTGSDIIIVGRGLFAKGRDAKVEGERYRKAGWEAYLRRCGQQN"
     rep_origin      3313..4295
                     /label=2u ori
                     /note="yeast 2u plasmid origin of replication"
     terminator      4373..4402
                     /label=T3Te terminator
                     /note="phage T3 early transcription terminator"
     rep_origin      4424..5011
                     /direction=RIGHT
                     /label=ori
                     /note="high-copy-number ColE1/pMB1/pBR322/pUC origin of
                     replication"
     terminator      5023..5050
                     /label=T7Te terminator
                     /note="phage T7 early transcription terminator"
     CDS             complement(5074..5265)
                     /codon_start=1
                     /gene="rop"
                     /product="Rop protein, which maintains plasmids at low copy
                     number"
                     /label=rop
                     /translation="MTKQEKTALNMARFIRSQTLTLLEKLNELDADEQADICESLHDHA
                     DELYRSCLARFGDDGENL"
     CDS             complement(5266..6126)
                     /codon_start=1
                     /gene="bla"
                     /product="beta-lactamase"
                     /label=AmpR
                     /note="confers resistance to ampicillin, carbenicillin, and
                     related antibiotics"
                     /translation="MSIQHFRVALIPFFAAFCLPVFAHPETLVKVKDAEDQLGARVGYI
                     ELDLNSGKILESLRPEERFPMMSTFKVLLCGAVLSRIDAGQEQLGRRIHYSQNDLVEYS
                     PVTEKHLTDGMTVRELCSAAITMSDNTAANLLLATIGGPKELTAFLHNMGDHVTRLDRW
                     EPELNEAIPNDERDTTMPVAMATTLRKLLTGELLTLASRQQLIDWMEADKVAGSLLRSA
                     LPAGWFIADKSGAGERGSRGIIAALGPDGKPSRIVVIYTTGSQATMDERNRQIAEIGAS
                     LIKHW"
     primer_bind     5889..5908
                     /label=Amp-R
                     /note="Ampicillin resistance gene, reverse primer"
     promoter        complement(6127..6229)
                     /label=cat promoter
                     /note="promoter of the E. coli cat gene encoding
                     chloramphenicol acetyltransferase"
     terminator      6230..6261
                     /label=tonB terminator
                     /note="bidirectional E. coli tonB-P14 transcription
                     terminator"
ORIGIN
        1 gcggccgctt gctatattga agtacggatt agaagccgcc gagcgggcga cagccctccg
       61 acggaagact ctcctccgtg cgtcctcgtc ttcaccggtc gcgttcctga aacgcagatg
      121 tgcctcgcgc cgcactgctc cgaacaataa agattctaca atactagctt ttatggttat
      181 gaagaggaaa aattggcagt aacctggccc cacaaacctt caaattaacg aatcaaatta
      241 acaaccatag gatgataatg cgattagttt tttagcctta tttctggggt aattaatcag
      301 cgaagcgatg atttttgatc tattaacaga tatataaatg gaaaagctgc ataaccactt
      361 taactaatac tttcaacatt ttcagtttgt attacttctt attcaaatgt cataaaagta
      421 tcaacaaaaa attgttaata tacctctata ctttaacgtc aaggagaaaa aactataatg
      481 nnnnnnnnnn nnnnnnnnnn nnnnnnnnnn nnnnnnnnnn nnnnnnnnnn nnnnnnnnnn
      541 nnnnnnnnnn nnnnnnnnnn nnnnnnnnnn nnnnnnnnnn nnnnnnnnnn nnnnnnnnnn
      601 nnnnnnnnnn nnnnnnnnnn nnnnnnnnnn nnnnnnnnnn nnnnnnnnnn nnnnnnnnnn
      661 nnnnnnnnnn nnnnnnnnnn nnnnnnnnnn nnnnnnnnnn nnnnnnnnnn nnnnnnnnnn
      721 nnnnnnnnnn nnnnnnnnnn nnnnnnnnnn nnnnnnnnnn nnnnnnnnnn nnnnnnnnnn
      781 nnnnnnnnnn nnnnnnnnnn nnnnnnnnnn nnnnnnnnnn nnnnnnnnnn nnnnnnnnnn
      841 nnnnnnnnnn nnnnnnnnnn nnnnnnnnnn nnnnnnnnnn nnnnnnnnnn nnnnnnnctc
      901 gtgccgagag gttctaaaat cgaggaaggt aagctagtca tttggataaa tggagataag
      961 ggttacaacg gtttggcaga agtaggcaag aaatttgaaa aggacacagg tatcaaggtg
     1021 acggttgaac atccagacaa gttagaagaa aaattccctc aagttgctgc tactggtgat
     1081 ggtcccgaca ttattttctg ggcccacgat cgttttggtg gatatgctca gtcaggtttg
     1141 ctggctgaga tcaccccaga caaggccttc caagataaat tgtacccatt cacttgggat
     1201 gctgtcagat acaacggtaa gcttatagca tatccaattg ctgttgaagc cttatcgttg
     1261 atctacaata aggacttgtt acctaaccca ccaaagacat gggaagaaat tccagctttg
     1321 gataaagagc taaaggccaa gggaaaaagc gctttgatgt ttaacttaca agaaccttat
     1381 ttcacctggc cattaatcgc tgctgacggt ggttacgcat ttaaatacga aaacggtaag
     1441 tatgacatta aggatgtcgg cgttgataat gctggtgcaa aggctggttt gaccttcttg
     1501 gttgatttaa taaagaataa acacatgaac gctgacactg actactctat cgccgaagcc
     1561 gctttcaaca agggtgaaac tgctatgacc ataaatggtc catgggcctg gagtaacatt
     1621 gatacttcta aagtaaacta tggtgtcact gttttgccta cattcaaagg ccaaccatcc
     1681 aagccctttg tcggtgttct atccgctggc atcaatgctg cttctccaaa caaggagcta
     1741 gctaaagaat ttttggaaaa ttacttgtta actgacgaag gtttggaggc cgttaacaag
     1801 gacaagccat tgggtgctgt cgctttgaaa tcttacgaag aagaattggc taaggatccc
     1861 agaattgccg ctaccatgga gaacgcccaa aagggtgaaa ttatgccaaa catcccacaa
     1921 atgtcagcct tctggtacgc agttaggact gccgtgatta atgctgcttc cggtagacaa
     1981 accgtcgacg aagcattaaa agatgctcaa acgtaaacag gccccttttc ctttgtcgat
     2041 atcatgtaat tagttatgtc acgcttacat tcacgccctc ctcccacatc cgctctaacc
     2101 gaaaaggaag gagttagaca acctgaagtc taggtcccta tttatttttt ttaatagtta
     2161 tgttagtatt aagaacgtta tttatatttc aaatttttct tttttttctg tacaaagcgg
     2221 ccgccgaacc actagtgcac tgcagtacac ggtttccttg aaattttttt gattcggtaa
     2281 tctccgaaca gaaggaagaa cgaaggaagg agcacagact tagattggta tatatacgca
     2341 tatgtagtgt tgaagaaaca tgaaattgcc cagtattctt aacccaactg cacagaacaa
     2401 aaacgtgcag gaaacgaaga taaatcatgt cgaaagctac atataaggaa cgtgctgcta
     2461 ctcatcctag tcctgttgct gccaagctat ttaatatcat gcacgaaaag caaacaaact
     2521 tgtgtgcttc attggatgtt cgtaccacca aggaattact ggagttagtt gaagcattag
     2581 gtcccaaaat ttgtttacta aaaacacatg tggatatctt gactgatttt tccatggagg
     2641 gcacagttaa gccgctaaag gcattatccg ccaagtacaa ttttttactc ttcgaggaca
     2701 gaaaatttgc tgacattggt aatacagtca aattgcagta ctctgcgggt gtatacagaa
     2761 tagcagaatg ggcagacatt acgaatgcac acggtgtggt gggcccaggt attgttagcg
     2821 gtttgaagca ggcggcagaa gaagtaacaa aggaacctag aggccttttg atgttagcag
     2881 aattgtcatg caagggctcc ctatctactg gagaatatac taagggtact gttgacattg
     2941 cgaagagcga caaagatttt gttatcggct ttattgctca aagagacatg ggtggaagag
     3001 atgaaggtta cgattggttg attatgacac ccggtgtggg tttagatgac aagggagatg
     3061 cattgggtca acagtataga accgtggatg atgtggtttc tacaggatct gacattatta
     3121 ttgttggaag aggactattt gcaaagggaa gggatgctaa ggtagagggt gaacgttaca
     3181 gaaaagcagg ctgggaagca tatttgagaa gatgcggcca gcaaaactaa aaaactgtat
     3241 tataagtaaa tgcatgtata ctaaactcac aaattagagc ttcaatttaa ttatatcagt
     3301 tattacccga gtaacgaagc atctgtgctt cattttgtag aacaaaaatg caacgcgaga
     3361 gcgctaattt ttcaaacaaa gaatctgagc tgcattttta cagaacagaa atgcaacgcg
     3421 aaagcgctat tttaccaacg aagaatctgt gcttcatttt tgtaaaacaa aaatgcaacg
     3481 cgagagcgct aatttttcaa acaaagaatc tgagctgcat ttttacagaa cagaaatgca
     3541 acgcgagagc gctattttac caacaaagaa tctatacttc ttttttgttc tacaaaaatg
     3601 catcccgaga gcgctatttt tctaacaaag catcttagat tacttttttt ctcctttgtg
     3661 cgctctataa tgcagtctct tgataacttt ttgcactgta ggtccgttaa ggttagaaga
     3721 aggctacttt ggtgtctatt ttctcttcca taaaaaaagc ctgactccac ttcccgcgtt
     3781 tactgattac tagcgaagct gcgggtgcat tttttcaaga taaaggcatc cccgattata
     3841 ttctataccg atgtggattg cgcatacttt gtgaacagaa agtgatagcg ttgatgattc
     3901 ttcattggtc agaaaattat gaacggtttc ttctattttg tctctatata ctacgtatag
     3961 gaaatgttta cattttcgta ttgttttcga ttcactctat gaatagttct tactacaatt
     4021 tttttgtcta aagagtaata ctagagataa acataaaaaa tgtagaggtc gagtttagat
     4081 gcaagttcaa ggagcgaaag gtggatgggt aggttatata gggatatagc acagagatat
     4141 atagcaaaga gatacttttg agcaatgttt gtggaagcgg tattcgcaat attttagtag
     4201 ctcgttacag tccggtgcgt ttttggtttt ttgaaagtgc gtcatcagag cgcttttggt
     4261 tttcaaaagc gctctgaagt tcctatactt tctagctaga gaataggaac ttcccgagcg
     4321 gccgcgtgtt acaagcttga ctccagcgta actggactgc aatcaactca ctggctcacc
     4381 ttcacgggtg ggcctttctt cggtagaaaa tcaaaggatc ttcttgagat cctttttttc
     4441 tgcgcgtaat ctgctgcttg caaacaaaaa aaccaccgct accagcggtg gtttgtttgc
     4501 cggatcaaga gctaccaact ctttttccga ggtaactggc ttcagcagag cgcagatacc
     4561 aaatactgtt cttctagtgt agccgtagtt aggccaccac ttcaagaact ctgtagcacc
     4621 gcctacatac ctcgctctgc taatcctgtt accagtggct gctgccagtg gcgataagtc
     4681 gtgtcttacc gggttggact caagacgata gttaccggat aaggcgcagc ggtcgggctg
     4741 aacggggggt tcgtgcacac agcccagctt ggagcgaacg acctacaccg aactgagata
     4801 cctacagcgt gagctatgag aaagcgccac gcttcccgaa gggagaaagg cggacaggta
     4861 tccggtaagc ggcagggtcg gaacaggaga gcgcacgagg gagcttccag gggtaaacgc
     4921 ctggtatctt tatagtcctg tcgggtttcg ccacctctga cttgagcatc gatttttgtg
     4981 atgctcgtca ggggggcgga gcctatggaa aaacgccagc aacgcagaaa ggcccacccg
     5041 aaggtgagcc aggtgattac atttgggccc tcatcagagg ttttcaccgt catcaccgaa
     5101 acgcgcgagg cagctgcggt aaagctcatc agcgtggtcg tgaagcgatt cacagatgtc
     5161 tgcctgttca tccgcgtcca gctcgttgag tttctccaga agcgttaatg tctggcttct
     5221 gataaagcgg gccatgttaa gggcggtttt ttcctgtttg gtcacttacc aatgcttaat
     5281 cagtgaggca cctatctcag cgatctgtct atttcgttca tccatagttg cctgactccc
     5341 cgtcgtgtag ataactacga tgcgggaggg cttaccatct ggccccagtg ctgcaatgat
     5401 accgcgagac ccacgctcac cggctccaga tttatcagca ataaaccagc cagccgggag
     5461 ggccgagcgc agaagtgatc ctgcaacttt atccgcctcc atccagtcta ttaattgttg
     5521 ccgggaagct agagtaagta gttcgccagt taatagtttg cgcaacgttg ttgccattgc
     5581 tacaggcatc gtggtgtcac gctcgtcgtt tggtatggct tcattcagct ccggttccca
     5641 acgatcaagg cgagttacat gatcccccat gttgtgcaaa aaagcggtta gctccttcgg
     5701 tcctccgatc gttgccagaa gtaagttggc cgcagtgtta tcactcatgg ttatggcagc
     5761 actgcataat tctcttactg tcatgccatc cgtgagatgc ttttctgtga ctggtgagta
     5821 ctcaaccaag tcattctgag aatagtgtat gcggcgaccg agttgctctt gcccggcgtc
     5881 aatacgggat aataccgcgc cacatagcag aactttaaaa gtgctcatca ttggaaaacg
     5941 ttcttcgggg cgtaaactct caaggatctt accgctgttg agatccagtt cgatgtaacc
     6001 cactcgtgca cccaactgat cttcagcatc ttttactttc accagcgttt ctgggtgagc
     6061 aaaaacagga aggcaaaatg ccgcaaaaaa gggaataagg gcgacacgga aatgttgaat
     6121 actcatttta gcttccttag ctcctgaaaa tctcgataac tcaaaaaata cgcccggtag
     6181 tgatcttatt tcattatggt gaaagttgga acctcttacg tgccgatcaa gtcaaaagcc
     6241 tccggtcgga ggcttttgac tttctgctat ggaggtcagg tatgatttaa atggtcagtt
     6301 aga
//
